Addgene plasmid #178433: PB CAG-F-intron-L-F-bpA-SV40pA-L-td-sfGFP
Purpose: CAG tdGFP FLP/FRT cre/lox "NOT" reporter piggyBac transposon (bpA SV40pA stop)
Depositing lab: Mario Capecchi. Depositing organization: University of Utah.
Backbone
  Vector backbone: Custom
  Backbone manufacturer: Hyung-song Nam, Capecchi laboratory
  Vector type: Mammalian Expression, Cre/Lox ; FLP/FRT, piggyBac
Growth in bacteria
  Bacterial resistance: Ampicillin, 100 μg/mL
  Growth temperature: 30°C
  Growth strain: DH10B
  Copy number: High Copy
Gene/Insert
  Gene/Insert name: td-sfGFP
  Species: Synthetic
Resource information
  A portion of this plasmid was derived from a plasmid made by: piggyBac ITR's were synthesized from sequences in the NCBI database. CAG promoter is from pCAGGS obtained from BCCM/LMBP. Intron is from Promega. bGH pA is from Neal Copeland. SV40 pA is from Clontech. sfGFP is from Sandia Biotech. WPRE is from Miguel Ramalho-Santos. Backbone is from Stratagene.
Terms and licenses: Academic/Nonprofit Terms; Industry Terms: Not Available to Industry
Depositor comments: Similar to the situation with some other plasmids in this collection, the missing four nucleotides at the 5' end of the WPRE renders it unrecognizable to SnapGene, but the expression vector is functional.
How to cite: PB CAG-F-intron-L-F-bpA-SV40pA-L-td-sfGFP was a gift from Mario Capecchi (Addgene plasmid # 178433 ; http://n2t.net/addgene:178433 ; RRID:Addgene_178433)
