[The description below was written by a language model from this plasmid's Addgene catalogue record and pLannotate feature annotations shown in this document.]
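Description:
PB CAG-F-intron-L-F-bpA-SV40pA-L-td-sfGFP is a mammalian expression reporter carried in a piggyBac transposon, built on a custom pBluescript-type backbone. It is propagated in E. coli through a high-copy ColE1/pUC origin with ampicillin selection (AmpR), and it also retains an f1 origin and remnants of the lac/lacZα cloning region. The piggyBac inverted terminal repeats are stated by the depositor to be synthetic. The automated feature table does not annotate them, although a baculovirus FP25 fragment downstream of the cassette probably reflects transposon-flanking sequence. With a piggyBac transposase supplied separately, the cassette can be integrated into a mammalian genome.

The payload is driven by the CAG promoter (CMV enhancer, chicken β-actin promoter and chimeric intron). Downstream lie interleaved recombinase sites: an FRT, a second small chimeric intron, a loxP, a second FRT, a transcriptional stop made of bGH and SV40 polyadenylation signals, and a second loxP. These are followed by two tandem copies of superfolder GFP (td-sfGFP), a WPRE to enhance expression, and a bGH poly(A). As drawn, the stop blocks GFP expression. Cre excision between the loxP sites removes the stop and should switch the reporter on. FLP recombination between the FRT sites would delete the intron together with the upstream loxP, leaving the stop in place and no longer excisable by Cre. This layout fits the depositor's description of a FLP/FRT, Cre/lox "NOT" logic reporter, although the record does not spell out the logic. The depositor notes that the WPRE lacks four nucleotides at its 5' end but that the vector is functional.
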