Features (pLannotate 1.2.2; 31 found; start..end, strand, type, name):
     24..128     +  promoter       AmpR promoter: bla
    129..989     +  CDS            AmpR: β-lactamase; bla; confers resistance to ampicillin, carbenicillin, and related antibiotics
   1160..1748    +  rep_origin     ori: high-copy-number ColE1/pMB1/pBR322/pUC origin of replication
   1931..2023    +  CDS            lacI (fragment): lac repressor; lacI; The lac repressor binds to the lac operator to inhibit transcription in E. coli. This inhibition can be relieved by adding lactose or isopropyl-β-D-thiogalactopyranoside (IPTG).
   2036..2057    +  protein_bind   CAP binding site: CAP binding activates transcription in the presence of cAMP. E. coli catabolite activator protein
   2072..2102    +  promoter       lac promoter: promoter for the E. coli lac operon
   2110..2126    +  protein_bind   lac operator: The lac repressor binds to the lac operator to inhibit transcription in E. coli. This inhibition can be relieved by adding lactose or isopropyl-β-D-thiogalactopyranoside (IPTG). lac repressor encoded by lacI
   2171..2189    +  promoter       T3 promoter: promoter for bacteriophage T3 RNA polymerase
   2620..2999    +  enhancer       CMV enhancer: human cytomegalovirus immediate early enhancer
   3001..3278    +  promoter       chicken β-actin promoter: No description available
   3279..4295    +  intron         chimeric intron: chimera between introns from chicken β-actin and rabbit β-globin
   4355..4388    -  protein_bind   FRT (minimal): supports FLP-mediated excision but not integration (Turan and Bode, 2011) FLP recombinase from the Saccharomyces cerevisiae 2μ plasmid
   4511..4643    +  intron         chimeric intron: chimera between introns from human β-globin and immunoglobulin heavy chain genes
   4688..4706    +  promoter       T7 promoter: promoter for bacteriophage T7 RNA polymerase
   4718..4751    +  protein_bind   loxP: Cre-mediated recombination occurs in the 8-bp core sequence (GCATACAT). Cre recombinase
   4765..4798    -  protein_bind   FRT (minimal): supports FLP-mediated excision but not integration (Turan and Bode, 2011) FLP recombinase from the Saccharomyces cerevisiae 2μ plasmid
   4819..5043    +  polyA_signal   bGH poly(A) signal: bovine growth hormone polyadenylation signal
   5047..5068    +  promoter       SV40 promoter (fragment): SV40 enhancer and early promoter
   5098..5123    +  misc_feature   MCS (fragment): pBluescript multiple cloning site
   5123..5205    +  CDS            large T antigen (fragment): large T antigen from SV40 (simian virus 40)
   5228..5349    +  polyA_signal   SV40 poly(A) signal: SV40 polyadenylation signal
   5367..5400    +  protein_bind   loxP: Cre-mediated recombination occurs in the 8-bp core sequence (GCATACAT). Cre recombinase
   5410..6123    +  CDS            Superfolder GFP: Superfolder GFP is a basic (constitutively fluorescent) green fluorescent protein published in 2005, derived from Aequorea victoria. It is reported to be a very rapidly-maturing weak dimer.
   6154..6867    +  CDS            Superfolder GFP: Superfolder GFP is a basic (constitutively fluorescent) green fluorescent protein published in 2005, derived from Aequorea victoria. It is reported to be a very rapidly-maturing weak dimer.
   6879..7463    +  misc_feature   WPRE: woodchuck hepatitis virus posttranscriptional regulatory element
   7508..7732    +  polyA_signal   bGH poly(A) signal: bovine growth hormone polyadenylation signal
   7736..7757    +  promoter       SV40 promoter (fragment): SV40 enhancer and early promoter
   8121..8198    +  CDS            FP (fragment): FP25_NPVAC - Experimental evidence at protein level: Swiss-Prot protein existence level 1. From Autographa californica nuclear polyhedrosis virus (AcMNPV).
   8208..8226    -  promoter       T7 promoter: promoter for bacteriophage T7 RNA polymerase
   8229..8386    +  CDS            lacZα (fragment): LacZα fragment of β-galactosidase; lacZ fragment
   8418..8846    -  rep_origin     f1 ori (sequence partly withheld): f1 bacteriophage origin of replication; arrow indicates direction of (+) strand synthesis
>Addgene plasmid #178433 | PB CAG-F-intron-L-F-bpA-SV40pA-L-td-sfGFP | addgene full sequence | sequence record 350247 | Addgene NGS Result
GTGGCACTTTTCGGGGAAATGTGCGCGGAACCCCTATTTGTTTATTTTTCTAAATACATTCAAATATGTA
TCCGCTCATGAGACAATAACCCTGATAAATGCTTCAATAATATTGAAAAAGGAAGAGTATGAGTATTCAA
CATTTCCGTGTCGCCCTTATTCCCTTTTTTGCGGCATTTTGCCTTCCTGTTTTTGCTCACCCAGAAACGC
TGGTGAAAGTAAAAGATGCTGAAGATCAGTTGGGTGCACGAGTGGGTTACATCGAACTGGATCTCAACAG
CGGTAAGATCCTTGAGAGTTTTCGCCCCGAAGAACGTTTTCCAATGATGAGCACTTTTAAAGTTCTGCTA
TGTGGCGCGGTATTATCCCGTATTGACGCCGGGCAAGAGCAACTCGGTCGCCGCATACACTATTCTCAGA
ATGACTTGGTTGAGTACTCACCAGTCACAGAAAAGCATCTTACGGATGGCATGACAGTAAGAGAATTATG
CAGTGCTGCCATAACCATGAGTGATAACACTGCGGCCAACTTACTTCTGACAACGATCGGAGGACCGAAG
GAGCTAACCGCTTTTTTGCACAACATGGGGGATCATGTAACTCGCCTTGATCGTTGGGAACCGGAGCTGA
ATGAAGCCATACCAAACGACGAGCGTGACACCACGATGCCTGTAGCAATGGCAACAACGTTGCGCAAACT
ATTAACTGGCGAACTACTTACTCTAGCTTCCCGGCAACAATTAATAGACTGGATGGAGGCGGATAAAGTT
GCAGGACCACTTCTGCGCTCGGCCCTTCCGGCTGGCTGGTTTATTGCTGATAAATCTGGAGCCGGTGAGC
GTGGGTCTCGCGGTATCATTGCAGCACTGGGGCCAGATGGTAAGCCCTCCCGTATCGTAGTTATCTACAC
GACGGGGAGTCAGGCAACTATGGATGAACGAAATAGACAGATCGCTGAGATAGGTGCCTCACTGATTAAG
CATTGGTAACTGTCAGACCAAGTTTACTCATATATACTTTAGATTGATTTAAAACTTCATTTTTAATTTA
AAAGGATCTAGGTGAAGATCCTTTTTGATAATCTCATGACCAAAATCCCTTAACGTGAGTTTTCGTTCCA
CTGAGCGTCAGACCCCGTAGAAAAGATCAAAGGATCTTCTTGAGATCCTTTTTTTCTGCGCGTAATCTGC
TGCTTGCAAACAAAAAAACCACCGCTACCAGCGGTGGTTTGTTTGCCGGATCAAGAGCTACCAACTCTTT
TTCCGAAGGTAACTGGCTTCAGCAGAGCGCAGATACCAAATACTGTTCTTCTAGTGTAGCCGTAGTTAGG
CCACCACTTCAAGAACTCTGTAGCACCGCCTACATACCTCGCTCTGCTAATCCTGTTACCAGTGGCTGCT
GCCAGTGGCGATAAGTCGTGTCTTACCGGGTTGGACTCAAGACGATAGTTACCGGATAAGGCGCAGCGGT
CGGGCTGAACGGGGGGTTCGTGCACACAGCCCAGCTTGGAGCGAACGACCTACACCGAACTGAGATACCT
ACAGCGTGAGCTATGAGAAAGCGCCACGCTTCCCGAAGGGAGAAAGGCGGACAGGTATCCGGTAAGCGGC
AGGGTCGGAACAGGAGAGCGCACGAGGGAGCTTCCAGGGGGAAACGCCTGGTATCTTTATAGTCCTGTCG
GGTTTCGCCACCTCTGACTTGAGCGTCGATTTTTGTGATGCTCGTCAGGGGGGCGGAGCCTATGGAAAAA
CGCCAGCAACGCGGCCTTTTTACGGTTCCTGGCCTTTTGCTGGCCTTTTGCTCACATGTTCTTTCCTGCG
TTATCCCCTGATTCTGTGGATAACCGTATTACCGCCTTTGAGTGAGCTGATACCGCTCGCCGCAGCCGAA
CGACCGAGCGCAGCGAGTCAGTGAGCGAGGAAGCGGAAGAGCGCCCAATACGCAAACCGCCTCTCCCCGC
GCGTTGGCCGATTCATTAATGCAGCTGGCACGACAGGTTTCCCGACTGGAAAGCGGGCAGTGAGCGCAAC
GCAATTAATGTGAGTTAGCTCACTCATTAGGCACCCCAGGCTTTACACTTTATGCTTCCGGCTCGTATGT
TGTGTGGAATTGTGAGCGGATAACAATTTCACACAGGAAACAGCTATGACCATGATTACGCCAAGCGCGC
AATTAACCCTCACTAAAGGGAACCTCCCCCGGTATTCACGACAGCAGGCTGAATAATAAAAAAATTAGAA
ACTATTATTTAACCCTAGAAAGATAATCATATTGTGACGTACGTTAAAGATAATCATGCGTAAAATTGAC
GCATGTGTTTTATCGGTCTGTATATCGAGGTTTATTTATTAATTTGAATAGATATTAAGTTTTATTATAT
TTACACTTACATACTAATAATAAATTCAACAAACAATTTATTTATGTTTATTTATTTATTAAAAAAAAAC
AAAAACTCAAAATTTCTTCTATAAAGTAACAAAACTTTTAAACATTCTCTCTTTTACAAAAATAAACTTA
TTTTGTACTTTAAAAACAGTCATGTTGTATTATAAAATAAGTAATTAGCTTAACCTATACATAATAGAAA
CAAATTATACTTATTAACCGGTCATGGTCGACATTGATTATTGACTAGTTATTAATAGTAATCAATTACG
GGGTCATTAGTTCATAGCCCATATATGGAGTTCCGCGTTACATAACTTACGGTAAATGGCCCGCCTGGCT
GACCGCCCAACGACCCCCGCCCATTGACGTCAATAATGACGTATGTTCCCATAGTAACGCCAATAGGGAC
TTTCCATTGACGTCAATGGGTGGAGTATTTACGGTAAACTGCCCACTTGGCAGTACATCAAGTGTATCAT
ATGCCAAGTACGCCCCCTATTGACGTCAATGACGGTAAATGGCCCGCCTGGCATTATGCCCAGTACATGA
CCTTATGGGACTTTCCTACTTGGCAGTACATCTACGTATTAGTCATCGCTATTACCATGGTCGAGGTGAG
CCCCACGTTCTGCTTCACTCTCCCCATCTCCCCCCCCTCCCCACCCCCAATTTTGTATTTATTTATTTTT
TAATTATTTTGTGCAGCGATGGGGGCGGGGGGGGGGGGGGGGCGCGCGCCRGGSGGGGSGGGGSGGGGSG
RGGGGSGGGGSGGGGSGRGGCGGAGAGGTGCGGCGGCAGCCAATCAGAGCGGCGCGCTCCGAAAGTTTCC
TTTTATGGCGAGGCGGCGGCGGCGGCGGCCCTATAAAAAGCGAAGCGCGCGGCGGGCGGGAGTCGCTGCG
CGCTGCCTTCGCCCCGTGCCCCGCTCCGCCGCCGCCTCGCGCCGCCCGCCCCGGCTCTGACTGACCGCGT
TACTCCCACAGGTGAGCGGGCGGGACGGCCCTTCTCCTCCGGGCTGTAATTAGCGCTTGGTTTAATGACG
GCTTGTTTCTTTTCTGTGGCTGCGTGAAAGCCTTGAGGGGCTCCGGGAGGGCCCTTTGTGCGGGGGGAGC
GGCTCGGGGGGTGCGTGCGTGTGTGTGTGCGTGGGGAGCGCCGCGTGCGGCTCCGCGCTGCCCGGCGGCT
GTGAGCGCTGCGGGCGCGGCGCGGGGCTTTGTGCGCTCCGCAGTGTGCGCGAGGGGAGCGCGGCCGGGGG
CGGTGCCCCGCGGTGCGGGGGGGGCTGCGAGGGGAACAAAGGCTGCGTGCGGGGTGTGTGCGTGGGGGGG
TGAGCAGGGGGTGTGGGCGCGTCGGTCGGGCTGCAACCCCCCCTGCACCCCCCTCCCCGAGTTGCTGAGC
ACGGCCCGGCTTCGGGTGCGGGGCTCCGTACGGGGCGTGGCGCGGGGCTCGCCGTGCCGGGCGGGGGGTG
GCGGCAGGTGGGGGTGCCGGGCGGGGCGGGGCCGCCTCGGGCCGGGGAGGGCTCGGGGGAGGGGCGCGGC
GGCCCCCGGAGCGCCGGCGGCTGTCGAGGCGCGGCGAGCCGCAGCCATTGCCTTTTATGGTAATCGTGCG
AGAGGGCGCAGGGACTTCCTTTGTCCCAAATCTGTGCGGAGCCGAAATCTGGGAGGCGCCGCCGCACCCC
CTCTAGCGGGCGCGGGGCGAAGCGGTGCGGCGCCGGCAGGAAGGAAATGGGCGGGGAGGGCCTTCGTGCG
TCGCCGCGCCGCCGTCCCCTTCTCCCTCTCCAGCCTCGGGGCTGTCCGCGGGGGGACGGCTGCCTTCGGG
GGGGACGGGGCAGGGCGGGGTTCGGCTTCTGGCGTGTGACCGGCGGCTCTAGAGCCTCTGCTAACCATGT
TCATGCCTTCTTCTTTTTCCTACAGCTCCTGGGCAACGTGCTGGTTATTGTGCTGTCTCATCATTTTGGC
AAAGAATTGCTAGCGAAGTTCCTATACTTTCTAGAGAATAGGAACTTCGGTACCTCACTAGAAGCTTTAT
TGCGGTAGTTTATCACAGTTAAATTGCTAACGCAGTCAGTGCTTCTGACACAACAGTCTCGAACTTAAGC
TGCAGAAGTTGGTCGTGAGGCACTGGGCAGGTAAGTATCAAGGTTACAAGACAGGTTTAAGGAGACCAAT
AGAAACTGGGCTTGTCGAGACAGAGAAGACTCTTGCGTTTCTGATAGGCACCTATTGGTCTTACTGACAT
CCACTTTGCCTTTCTCTCCACAGGTGTCCACTCCCAGTTCAATTACAGCTCTTAAGGCTAGAGTACTTAA
TACGACTCACTATAGGCTAGCATCGATATAACTTCGTATAGCATACATTATACGAAGTTATAGCTAGCAC
GCGTGAAGTTCCTATACTTTCTAGAGAATAGGAACTTCAGCTCGCTGATCAGCCTCGACTGTGCCTTCTA
GTTGCCAGCCATCTGTTGTTTGCCCCTCCCCCGTGCCTTCCTTGACCCTGGAAGGTGCCACTCCCACTGT
CCTTTCCTAATAAAATGAGGAAATTGCATCGCATTGTCTGAGTAGGTGTCATTCTATTCTGGGGGGTGGG
GTGGGGCAGGACAGCAAGGGGGAGGATTGGGAAGACAATAGCAGGCATGCTGGGGATGCGGTGGGCTCTA
TGGCTTCTGAGGCGGAAAGAACCAGCTGGGGCTCGACTAGAGCTTGCGGAACCCTTACCACCGCGGTGGC
GGCCGCTCTAGAATCATAATCAGCCATACCACATTTGTAGAGGTTTTACTTGCTTTAAAAAACCTCCCAC
ACCTCCCCCTGAACCTGAAACATAAAATGAATGCAATTGTTGTTGTTAACTTGTTTATTGCAGCTTATAA
TGGTTACAAATAAAGCAATAGCATCACAAATTTCACAAATAAAGCATTTTTTTCACTGCATTCTAGTTGT
GGTTTGTCCAAACTCATCAATGTATCTTATAACTAAATAACCTAGGATAACTTCGTATAGCATACATTAT
ACGAAGTTATAGGCGCGCCATGAGCAAAGGAGAAGAACTTTTCACTGGAGTTGTCCCAATTCTTGTTGAA
TTAGATGGTGATGTTAATGGGCACAAATTTTCTGTCCGTGGAGAGGGTGAAGGTGATGCTACAAACGGAA
AACTCACCCTTAAATTTATTTGCACTACTGGAAAACTACCTGTTCCGTGGCCAACACTTGTCACTACTCT
GACCTATGGTGTTCAATGCTTTTCCCGTTATCCGGATCACATGAAACGGCATGACTTTTTCAAGAGTGCC
ATGCCCGAAGGTTATGTACAGGAACGCACTATATCTTTCAAAGATGACGGGACCTACAAGACGCGTGCTG
AAGTCAAGTTTGAAGGTGATACCCTTGTTAATCGTATCGAGTTAAAGGGTATTGATTTTAAAGAAGATGG
AAACATTCTTGGACACAAACTCGAATACAACTTTAACTCACACAATGTATACATCACGGCAGACAAACAA
AAGAATGGAATCAAAGCTAACTTCAAAATTCGCCACAACGTTGAAGATGGTTCCGTTCAACTAGCAGACC
ATTATCAACAAAATACTCCAATTGGCGATGGCCCTGTCCTTTTACCAGACAACCATTACCTGTCGACACA
ATCTGTCCTTTCGAAAGATCCCAACGAAAAGCGTGACCACATGGTCCTTCTTGAGTTTGTAACTGCTGCT
GGGATTACACATGGCATGGATGAGCTCTACAAAGGTTCTGCTGGATCTGCAGCAGGATCTGGTATGAGCA
AAGGAGAAGAACTTTTCACTGGAGTTGTCCCAATTCTTGTTGAATTAGATGGTGATGTTAATGGGCACAA
ATTTTCTGTCCGTGGAGAGGGTGAAGGTGATGCTACAAACGGAAAACTCACCCTTAAATTTATTTGCACT
ACTGGAAAACTACCTGTTCCGTGGCCAACACTTGTCACTACTCTGACCTATGGTGTTCAATGCTTTTCCC
GTTATCCGGATCACATGAAACGGCATGACTTTTTCAAGAGTGCCATGCCCGAAGGTTATGTACAGGAACG
CACTATATCTTTCAAAGATGACGGGACCTACAAGACGCGTGCTGAAGTCAAGTTTGAAGGTGATACCCTT
GTTAATCGTATCGAGTTAAAGGGTATTGATTTTAAAGAAGATGGAAACATTCTTGGACACAAACTCGAAT
ACAACTTTAACTCACACAATGTATACATCACGGCAGACAAACAAAAGAATGGAATCAAAGCTAACTTCAA
AATTCGCCACAACGTTGAAGATGGTTCCGTTCAACTAGCAGACCATTATCAACAAAATACTCCAATTGGC
GATGGCCCTGTCCTTTTACCAGACAACCATTACCTGTCGACACAATCTGTCCTTTCGAAAGATCCCAACG
AAAAGCGTGACCACATGGTCCTTCTTGAGTTTGTAACTGCTGCTGGGATTACACATGGCATGGATGAGCT
CTACAAATGATTAATTAAAACCTCTGGATTACAAAATTTGTGAAAGATTGACTGGTATTCTTAACTATGT
TGCTCCTTTTACGCTATGTGGATACGCTGCTTTAATGCCTTTGTATCATGCTATTGCTTCCCGTATGGCT
TTCATTTTCTCCTCCTTGTATAAATCCTGGTTGCTGTCTCTTTATGAGGAGTTGTGGCCCGTTGTCAGGC
AACGTGGCGTGGTGTGCACTGTGTTTGCTGACGCAACCCCCACTGGTTGGGGCATTGCCACCACCTGTCA
GCTCCTTTCCGGGACTTTCGCTTTCCCCCTCCCTATTGCCACGGCGGAACTCATCGCCGCCTGCCTTGCC
CGCTGCTGGACAGGGGCTCGGCTGTTGGGCACTGACAATTCCGTGGTGTTGTCGGGGAAATCATCGTCCT
TTCCTTGGCTGCTCGCCTGTGTTGCCACCTGGATTCTGCGCGGGACGTCCTTCTGCTACGTCCCTTCGGC
CCTCAATCCAGCGGACCTTCCTTCCCGCGGCCTGCTGCCGGCTCTGCGGCCTCTTCCGCGTCTTCGCCTT
CGCCCTCAGACGAGTCGGATCTCCCTTTGGGCCGCCTCCCCGCAGGATCCACTAGAGCGGCCGCCTAGAG
CTCGCTATCAGCCTCGACTGTGCCTTCTAGTTGCCAGCCATCTGTTGTTTGCCCCTCCCCCGTGCCTTCC
TTGACCCTGGAAGGTGCCACTCCCACTGTCCTTTCCTAATAAAATGAGGAAATTGCATCGCATTGTCTGA
GTAGGTGTCATTCTATTCTGGGGGGTGGGGTGGGGCAGGACAGCAAGGGGGAGGATTGGGAAGACAATAG
CAGGCATGCTGGGGATGCGGTGGGCTCTATGGCTTCTGAGGCGGAAAGAACCAGCTGGGGCTCGACTAGA
GCTTGCGGAACCCTTAAGCTTTTTTATTATATATTAGTCACGATATCTATAACAAGAAAATATATATATA
ATAAGTTATCACGTAAGTAGAACATGAAATAACAATATAATTATCGTATGAGTTAAATCTTAAAAGTCAC
GTAAAAGATAATCATGCGTCATTTTGACTCACGCGGTCGTTATAGTTCAAAATCAGTGACACTTACCGCA
TTGACAAGCACGCCTCACGGGAGCTCCAAGCGGCGACTGAGATGTCCTAAATGCACAGCGACGGATTCGC
GCTATTTAGAAAGAGAGAGCAATATTTCAAGAATGCATGCGTCAATTTTACGCAGACTATCTTTCTAGGG
TTAAAAAAGATTTGCGCTTTACTCGACCTAAACTTTAAACACGTCATAGAATCTTCGTTTGACAAAAACC
ACATTGTGTTGGGTCGCCCTATAGTGAGTCGTATTACAATTCACTGGCCGTCGTTTTACAACGTCGTGAC
TGGGAAAACCCTGGCGTTACCCAACTTAATCGCCTTGCAGCACATCCCCCTTTCGCCAGCTGGCGTAATA
GCGAAGAGGCCCGCACCGATCGCCCTTCCCAACAGTTGCGCAGCCTGAATGGCGAATGGCAAATTGTAAG
CGTTAATATTTTGTTAAAATTCGCGTTAAATTTTTGTTAAATCAGCTCATTTTTTAACCAATAGGCCGAA
ATCGGCAAAATCCCTTATAAATCAAAAGAATAGACCGAGATAGGGT
[37 nt withheld, positions 8517-8553]
AAAGAACGTGGACTCCAACGTCAAAGG
[49 nt withheld, positions 8581-8629]
T
[91 nt withheld, positions 8631-8721]
G
[124 nt withheld, positions 8723-8846]
CAG
